>Addgene plasmid #103432 | LSB-hsa-miR-320a | depositor full sequence | sequence record 195913 | Full Sequence
AATTGAGGGGATAACGCAGGAAAGAACATGTGAGCAAAAGGCCAGCAAAAGGCCAGGAACCGTAAAAAGG
CCGCGTTGCTGGCGTTTTTCCATAGGCTCCGCCCCCCTGACGAGCATCACAAAAATCGACGCTCAAGTCA
GAGGTGGCGAAACCCGACAGGACTATAAAGATACCAGGCGTTTCCCCCTGGAAGCTCCCTCGTGCGCTCT
CCTGTTCCGACCCTGCCGCTTACCGGATACCTGTCCGCCTTTCTCCCTTCGGGAAGCGTGGCGCTTTCTC
ATAGCTCACGCTGTAGGTATCTCAGTTCGGTGTAGGTCGTTCGCTCCAAGCTGGGCTGTGTGCACGAACC
CCCCGTTCAGCCCGACCGCTGCGCCTTATCCGGTAACTATCGTCTTGAGTCCAACCCGGTAAGACACGAC
TTATCGCCACTGGCAGCAGCCACTGGTAACAGGATTAGCAGAGCGAGGTATGTAGGCGGTGCTACAGAGT
TCTTGAAGTGGTGGCCTAACTACGGCTACACTAGAAGAACAGTATTTGGTATCTGCGCTCTGCTGAAGCC
AGTTACCTTCGGAAAAAGAGTTGGTAGCTCTTGATCCGGCAAACAAACCACCGCTGGTAGCGGTGGTTTT
TTTGTTTGCAAGCAGCAGATTACGCGCAGAAAAAAAGGATCTCAAGAAGATCCTTTGATCTTTTCTACGG
GGTCTGACGCTCAGTGGAACGAAAACTCACGTTAAGGGATTTTGGTCATGAGATTATCAAAAAGGATCTT
CACCTAGATCCTTTTAAATTAAAAATGAAGTTTTAAATCAATCTAAAGTATATATGAGTAAACTTGGTCT
GACAGTTACCAATGCTTAATCAGTGAGGCACCTATCTCAGCGATCTGTCTATTTCGTTCATCCATAGTTG
CCTGACTCCCCGTCGTGTAGATAACTACGATACGGGAGGGCTTACCATCTGGCCCCAGTGCTGCAATGAT
ACCGCGAGAACCACGCTCACCGGCTCCAGATTTATCAGCAATAAACCAGCCAGCCGGAAGGGCCGAGCGC
AGAAGTGGTCCTGCAACTTTATCCGCCTCCATCCAGTCTATTAATTGTTGCCGGGAAGCTAGAGTAAGTA
GTTCGCCAGTTAATAGTTTGCGCAACGTTGTTGCCATTGCTACAGGCATCGTGGTGTCACGCTCGTCGTT
TGGTATGGCTTCATTCAGCTCCGGTTCCCAACGATCAAGGCGAGTTACATGATCCCCCATGTTGTGCAAA
AAAGCGGTTAGCTCCTTCGGTCCTCCGATCGTTGTCAGAAGTAAGTTGGCCGCAGTGTTATCACTCATGG
TTATGGCAGCACTGCATAATTCTCTTACTGTCATGCCATCCGTAAGATGCTTTTCTGTGACTGGTGAGTA
CTCAACCAAGTCATTCTGAGAATAGTGTATGCGGCGACCGAGTTGCTCTTGCCCGGCGTCAATACGGGAT
AATACCGCGCCACATAGCAGAACTTTAAAAGTGCTCATCATTGGAAAACGTTCTTCGGGGCGAAAACTCT
CAAGGATCTTACCGCTGTTGAGATCCAGTTCGATGTAACCCACTCGTGCACCCAACTGATCTTCAGCATC
TTTTACTTTCACCAGCGTTTCTGGGTGAGCAAAAACAGGAAGGCAAAATGCCGCAAAAAAGGGAATAAGG
GCGACACGGAAATGTTGAATACTCATACTCTTCCTTTTTCAATATTATTGAAGCATTTATCAGGGTTATT
GTCTCATGAGCGGATACATATTTGAATGTAGCTCCGAATTTCTCGAGGGCTTGTCGACGACGGCGGTCTC
CGTCGTCAGGATCATGAATTCGACCCGCCTGCCACCATGACCGAGTACAAGCCCACGGTGCGCCTCGCCA
CCCGCGACGACGTCCCCCGGGCCGTACGCACCCTCGCCGCCGCGTTCGCCGACTACCCCGCCACGCGCCA
CACCGTCGACCCGGACCGCCACATCGAGCGGGTCACCGAGCTGCAAGAACTCTTCCTCACGCGCGTCGGG
CTCGACATCGGCAAGGTGTGGGTCGCGGACGACGGCGCCGCGGTGGCGGTCTGGACCACGCCGGAGAGCG
TCGAAGCGGGGGCGGTGTTCGCCGAGATCGGCCCGCGCATGGCCGAGTTGAGCGGTTCCCGGCTGGCCGC
GCAGCAACAGATGGAAGGCCTCCTGGCGCCGCACCGGCCCAAGGAGCCCGCGTGGTTCCTGGCCACCGTC
GGCGTCTCGCCCGACCACCAGGGCAAGGGTCTGGGCAGCGCCGTCGTGCTCCCCGGAGTGGAGGCGGCCG
AGCGCGCCGGGGTGCCCGCCTTCCTGGAGACATCCGCGCCCCGCAACCTCCCCTTCTACGAGCGGCTCGG
CTTCACCGTCACCGCCGACGTCGAGGTGCCCGAAGGACCGCGCACCTGGTGCATGACCCGCAAGCCCGGT
GCCTGATACGCGTGAATTCACTCCTCAGGTGCAGGCTGCCTATCAGAAGGTGGTGGCTGGTGTGGCCAAT
GCCCTGGCTCACAAATACCACTGAGATCTTTTTCCCTCTGCCAAAAATTATGGGGACATCATGAAGCCCC
TTGAGCATCTGACTTCTGGCTAATAAAGGAAATTTATTTTCATTGCAATAGTGTGTTGGAATTTTTTGTG
TCTCTCACTCGGAAGGACATATGGGAGGGCAAATCATTTAAAACATCAGAATGAGTATTTGGTTTAGAGT
TTGGCAACATATGCCCATATGCTGGCTGCCATGAACAAAGGTTGGCTATAAAGAGGTCATCAGTATATGA
AACAGCCCCCTGCTGTCCATTCCTTATTCCATAGAAAAGCCTTGACTTGAGGTTAGATTTTTTTTATATT
TTGTTTTGTGTTATTTTTTTCTTTAACATCCCTAAAATTTTCCTTACATGTTTTACTAGCCAGATTTTTC
CTCCTCTCCTGACTACTCCCAGTCATAGCTGTCCCTCTTCTCTTATGGAGATCCCTCGACCTGCAGCCCA
AGCTTGAATTCTCTAGAATTACCCTGTTATCCCTATGCTTGGTTTACCGAGCTCTTATTGGTTTTCAAAC
TTCATTGACTGTGCCCAACGCGCCTGGGAGCTCACGGGGACAGCCCCCCCCCAAAGCCCCCAGGGATGTA
ATTACGTCCCTCCCCCGCTAGGGGGCAGCAGCGAGCCGCCCGGGGCTCCGCTCCGGTCCGGCGCTCCCCC
CGCATCCCCGAGCCGGCAGCGTGCGGGGACAGCCCGGGCACGGGGAAGGTGGCACGGGATCGCTTTCCTC
TGAACGCTTCTCGCTGCTCTTTGAGCCTGCAGACACCTGGGGGGATACGGGGAAAAAGCTAGGCTGAAAG
ACCGGTTCTTAGAATGACACGCGCCTGGGAGCTCACGGGGACAGCCCCCCCCCAAAGCCCCCAGGGATGT
AATTACGTCCCTCCCCCGCTAGGGGGCAGCAGCGAGCCGCCCGGGGCTCCGCTCCGGTCCGGCGCTCCCC
CCGCATCCCCGAGCCGGCAGCGTGCGGGGACAGCCCGGGCACGGGGAAGGTGGCACGGGATCGCTTTCCT
CTGAACGCTTCTCGCTGCTCTTTGAGCCTGCAGACACCTGGGGGGATACGGGGAAAAAGCTAACTTCTGA
GACGACAACTTTGTATAGAAAAGTTGGCTCCGAATTCGCCCTTGACAGCAGAGATCCAGTTTGGTTAATT
AATTGGCTCCGGTGCCCGTCAGTGGGCAGAGCGCACATCGCCCACAGTCCCCGAGAAGTTGTGGGGAGGG
GTCGGCAATTGAACCGGTGCCTAGAGAAGGTGGCGCGGGGTAAACTGGGAAAGTGATGTCGTGTACTGGC
TCCGCCTTTTTCCCGAGGGTGGGGGAGAACCGTATATAAGTGCAGTAGTCGCCGTGAACGTTCTTTTTCG
CAACGGGTTTGCCGCCAGAACACAGGTAAGTGCCGTGTGTGGTTCCCGCGGGCCTGGCCTCTTTACGGGT
TATGGCCCTTGCGTGCCTTGAATTACTTCCACCTGGCTGCAGTACGTGATTCTTGATCCCGAGCTTCGGG
TTGGAAGTGGGTGGGAGAGTTCGAGGCCTTGCGCTTAAGGAGCCCCTTCGCCTCGTGCTTGAGTTGAGGC
CTGGCCTGGGCGCTGGGGCCGCCGCGTGCGAATCTGGTGGCACCTTCGCGCCTGTCTCGCTGCTTTCGAT
AAGTCTCTAGCCATTTAAAATTTTTGATGACCTGCTGCGACGCTTTTTTTCTGGCAAGATAGTCTTGTAA
ATGCGGGCCAAGATCTGCACACTGGTATTTCGGTTTTTGGGGCCGCGGGCGGCGACGGGGCCCGTGCGTC
CCAGCGCACATGTTCGGCGAGGCGGGGCCTGCGAGCGCGGCCACCGAGAATCGGACGGGGGTAGTCTCAA
GCTGGCCGGCCTGCTCTGGTGCCTGGCCTCGCGCCGCCGTGTATCGCCCCGCCCTGGGCGGCAAGGCTGG
CCCGGTCGGCACCAGTTGCGTGAGCGGAAAGATGGCCGCTTCCCGGCCCTGCTGCAGGGAGCTCAAAATG
GAGGACGCGGCGCTCGGGAGAGCGGGCGGGTGAGTCACCCACACAAAGGAAAAGGGCCTTTCCGTCCTCA
GCCGTCGCTTCATGTGACTCCACGGAGTACCGGGCGCCGTCCAGGCACCTCGATTAGTTCTCGAGCTTTT
GGAGTACGTCGTCTTTAGGTTGGGGGGAGGGGTTTTATGCGATGGAGTTTCCCCACACTGAGTGGGTGGA
GACTGAAGTTAGGCCAGCTTGGCACTTGATGTAATTCTCCTTGGAATTTGCCCTTTTTGAGTTTGGATCT
TGGTTCATTCTCAAGCCTCAGACAGTGGTTCAAAGTTTTTTTCTTCCATTTCAGGTGTCGTGAGAAGGGC
GAATTCGACCCAAGTTTGTACAAAAAAGCAGGCTGGATCCAGGTGCCACCATGGTGAGCGAGCTGATTAA
GGAGAACATGCACATGAAGCTGTACATGGAGGGCACCGTGAACAACCACCACTTCAAGTGCACATCCGAG
GGCGAAGGCAAGCCCTACGAGGGCACCCAGACCATGAGAATCAAGGCGGTCGAGGGCGGCCCTCTCCCCT
TCGCCTTCGACATCCTGGCTACCAGCTTCATGTACGGCAGCAAAACCTTCATCAACCACACCCAGGGCAT
CCCCGACTTCTTTAAGCAGTCCTTCCCCGAGGGCTTCACATGGGAGAGAGTCACCACATACGAAGATGGG
GGCGTGCTGACCGCTACCCAGGACACCAGCCTCCAGGACGGCTGCCTCATCTACAACGTCAAGATCAGAG
GGGTGAACTTCCCATCCAACGGCCCTGTGATGCAGAAGAAAACACTCGGCTGGGAGGCCTCCACCGAGAC
ACTGTACCCCGCTGACGGCGGCCTGGAAGGCAGAGCCGACATGGCCCTGAAGCTCGTGGGCGGGGGCCAC
CTGATCTGCAACCTTAAGACCACATACAGATCCAAGAAACCCGCTAAGAACCTCAAGATGCCCGGCGTCT
ACTATGTGGACAGGAGACTGGAAAGAATCAAGGAGGCCGACAAAGAGACATACGTCGAGCAGCACGAGGT
GGCTGTGGCCAGATACTGCGACCTCCCTAGCAAACTGGGGCACAAACTTAATTGAGAATTCTACCACCCA
GCTTTCTTGTACAAAGTGGTACGTCTCAAGACCAGAGGTCTCTGCTTGCAGCGTGTCGCCCTCTCAACCC
AGCTTTTTCGCCCTCTCAACCCAGCTTTTTCGCCCTCTCAACCCAGCTTTTTCGCCCTCTCAACCCAGCT
TTTCAACCAGAAGAGACCTGTGCTTCACTCCTCAGGTGCAGGCTGCCTATCAGAAGGTGGTGGCTGGTGT
GGCCAATGCCCTGGCTCACAAATACCACTGAGATCTTTTTCCCTCTGCCAAAAATTATGGGGACATCATG
AAGCCCCTTGAGCATCTGACTTCTGGCTAATAAAGGAAATTTATTTTCATTGCAATAGTGTGTTGGAATT
TTTTGTGTCTCTCACTCGGAAGGACATATGGGAGGGCAAATCATTTAAAACATCAGAATGAGTATTTGGT
TTAGAGTTTGGCAACATATGCCCATATGCTGGCTGCCATGAACAAAGGTTGGCTATAAAGAGGTCATCAG
TATATGAAACAGCCCCCTGCTGTCCATTCCTTATTCCATAGAAAAGCCTTGACTTGAGGTTAGATTTTTT
TTATATTTTGTTTTGTGTTATTTTTTTCTTTAACATCCCTAAAATTTTCCTTACATGTTTTACTAGCCAG
ATTTTTCCTCCTCTCCTGACTACTCCCAGTCATAGCTGTCCCTCTTCTCTTATGGAGATCCCGAGCGGTG
CGTTTTTATGCTTGTAGTATTGTATAATGTTTTTAAGATCCAAGCTTCTGACCTCTTCTCTTCCTCCCAC
AGGGCCTCGAGACAATTGCATCGATGGTACCAGTGAAAGTCTGCAATGAATTCGAGTTGGCGCGCCTGTC
ATTCTAAATCTCTCTTTCAGCCTAAAGCTTTTTCCCCGTATCCCCCCAGGTGTCTGCAGGCTCAAAGAGC
AGCGAGAAGCGTTCAGAGGAAAGCGATCCCGTGCCACCTTCCCCGTGCCCGGGCTGTCCCCGCACGCTGC
CGGCTCGGGGATGCGGGGGGAGCGCCGGACCGGAGCGGAGCCCCGGGCGGCTCGCTGCTGCCCCCTAGCG
GGGGAGGGACGTAATTACATCCCTGGGGGCTTTGGGAGGGGGCTGTCCCCGTGAGCTCCCAGGCGCGCCT
GTCATTCTAAATCTCTCTTTCAGCCTAAAGCTTTTTCCCCGTATCCCCCCAGGTGTCTGCAGGCTCAAAG
AGCAGCGAGAAGCGTTCAGAGGAAAGCGATCCCGTGCCACCTTCCCCGTGCCCGGGCTGTCCCCGCACGC
TGCCGGCTCGGGGATGCGGGGGGAGCGCCGGACCGGAGCGGAGCCCCGGGCGGCTCGCTGCTGCCCCCTA
GCGGGGGAGGGACGTAATTACATCCCTGGGGGCTTTGGGGGGGGGCTGTCCCCGTGAGCTCCCAGGCGCG
CCAACTCGGTACCGTATCGATGTCGACGTTAACGCTAGTGATATCAACTTTGTATAGAAAAGTTGGCTCC
GAATTCGCCCTTGACAGCAGAGATCCAGTTTGGTTAATTAATTGGCTCCGGTGCCCGTCAGTGGGCAGAG
CGCACATCGCCCACAGTCCCCGAGAAGTTGTGGGGAGGGGTCGGCAATTGAACCGGTGCCTAGAGAAGGT
GGCGCGGGGTAAACTGGGAAAGTGATGTCGTGTACTGGCTCCGCCTTTTTCCCGAGGGTGGGGGAGAACC
GTATATAAGTGCAGTAGTCGCCGTGAACGTTCTTTTTCGCAACGGGTTTGCCGCCAGAACACAGGTAAGT
GCCGTGTGTGGTTCCCGCGGGCCTGGCCTCTTTACGGGTTATGGCCCTTGCGTGCCTTGAATTACTTCCA
CCTGGCTGCAGTACGTGATTCTTGATCCCGAGCTTCGGGTTGGAAGTGGGTGGGAGAGTTCGAGGCCTTG
CGCTTAAGGAGCCCCTTCGCCTCGTGCTTGAGTTGAGGCCTGGCCTGGGCGCTGGGGCCGCCGCGTGCGA
ATCTGGTGGCACCTTCGCGCCTGTCTCGCTGCTTTCGATAAGTCTCTAGCCATTTAAAATTTTTGATGAC
CTGCTGCGACGCTTTTTTTCTGGCAAGATAGTCTTGTAAATGCGGGCCAAGATCTGCACACTGGTATTTC
GGTTTTTGGGGCCGCGGGCGGCGACGGGGCCCGTGCGTCCCAGCGCACATGTTCGGCGAGGCGGGGCCTG
CGAGCGCGGCCACCGAGAATCGGACGGGGGTAGTCTCAAGCTGGCCGGCCTGCTCTGGTGCCTGGCCTCG
CGCCGCCGTGTATCGCCCCGCCCTGGGCGGCAAGGCTGGCCCGGTCGGCACCAGTTGCGTGAGCGGAAAG
ATGGCCGCTTCCCGGCCCTGCTGCAGGGAGCTCAAAATGGAGGACGCGGCGCTCGGGAGAGCGGGCGGGT
GAGTCACCCACACAAAGGAAAAGGGCCTTTCCGTCCTCAGCCGTCGCTTCATGTGACTCCACGGAGTACC
GGGCGCCGTCCAGGCACCTCGATTAGTTCTCGAGCTTTTGGAGTACGTCGTCTTTAGGTTGGGGGGAGGG
GTTTTATGCGATGGAGTTTCCCCACACTGAGTGGGTGGAGACTGAAGTTAGGCCAGCTTGGCACTTGATG
TAATTCTCCTTGGAATTTGCCCTTTTTGAGTTTGGATCTTGGTTCATTCTCAAGCCTCAGACAGTGGTTC
AAAGTTTTTTTCTTCCATTTCAGGTGTCGTGAGAAGGGCGAATTCGACCCAAGTTTGTACAAAAAAGCAG
GCTCGCCACCATGGTGAGCAAGGGCGAGGAGCTGTTCACCGGGGTGGTGCCCATCCTGGTCGAGCTGGAC
GGCGACGTAAACGGCCACAAGTTCAGCGTGAGGGGCGAGGGCGAGGGCGATGCCACCAACGGCAAGCTGA
CCCTGAAGTTCATCTGCACCACCGGCAAGCTGCCCGTGCCCTGGCCCACCCTCGTGACCACCCTGAGCCA
CGGCGTGCAGTGCTTCGCCCGCTACCCCGACCACATGAAGCAGCACGACTTCTTCAAGTCCGCCATGCCC
GAAGGCTACGTCCAGGAGCGCACCATCTTCTTCAAGGACGACGGCACCTACAAGACCCGCGCCGAGGTGA
AGTTCGAGGGCGACACCCTAGTGAACCGCATCGAGCTGAAGGGCGTCGACTTCAAGGAGGACGGCAACAT
CCTGGGGCACAAGCTGGAGTACAACTTCAACAGCCACAACATCTATATCATGGCCGTCAAGCAGAAGAAC
GGCATCAAGGTGAACTTCAAGATCCGCCACAACGTGGAGGACGGCAGCGTGCAGCTCGCCGACCACTACC
AGCAGAACACCCCCATCGGCGACGGCCCCGTGCTGCTGCCCGACAGCCACTACCTGAGCACCCAGTCCGT
GCTGAGCAAAGACCCCAACGAGAAGCGCGATCACATGGTCCTGCTGGAGTTCCGCACCGCCGCCGGGATC
ACTCTCGGCATGGACGAGCTGTACAAGTAATACCACCCAGCTTTCTTGTACAAAGTGGTACGCGTGAATT
CACTCCTCAGGTGCAGGCTGCCTATCAGAAGGTGGTGGCTGGTGTGGCCAATGCCCTGGCTCACAAATAC
CACTGAGATCTTTTTCCCTCTGCCAAAAATTATGGGGACATCATGAAGCCCCTTGAGCATCTGACTTCTG
GCTAATAAAGGAAATTTATTTTCATTGCAATAGTGTGTTGGAATTTTTTGTGTCTCTCACTCGGAAGGAC
ATATGGGAGGGCAAATCATTTAAAACATCAGAATGAGTATTTGGTTTAGAGTTTGGCAACATATGCCCAT
ATGCTGGCTGCCATGAACAAAGGTTGGCTATAAAGAGGTCATCAGTATATGAAACAGCCCCCTGCTGTCC
ATTCCTTATTCCATAGAAAAGCCTTGACTTGAGGTTAGATTTTTTTTATATTTTGTTTTGTGTTATTTTT
TTCTTTAACATCCCTAAAATTTTCCTTACATGTTTTACTAGCCAGATTTTTCCTCCTCTCCTGACTACTC
CCAGTCATAGCTGTCCCTCTTCTCTTATGGAGATCCCTCGACCTGCAGCCCAAGCTTGGCGTAATCATGG
TCATAGCTGTTTCCTGTGTGAAATTGTTATCCGCTCACAATTCCACACAACATACGAGCCGGAAGCATAA
AGTGTAAAGCCTGGGGTGCCTAATGAGTGAGCTAACTCACATTAATTGCGTTGCGCTCACTGCCCGCTTT
CCAGTCGGGAAACCTGTCGTGCCAGCGGATCGACAGTACTAAGCTTGGTCTAATACCCAATCTCTCGTCT
TATCCAGATGTTTTATACGCCTCTGGCCCGTGTCTCAAAATCTCTGATGTTACATTGCACAAGATAAAAT
AATATCATCATGAACAATAAAACTGTCTGCTTACATAAACAGTAATACAAGGGGTGTTATGAGCCATATT
CAACGGGAAACGTCGAGGCCGCGATTAAATTCCAACATGGATGCTGATTTATATGGGTATAAATGGGCTC
GCGATAATGTCGGGCAATCAGGTGCGACAATCTATCGCTTGTATGGGAAGCCCGATGCGCCAGAGTTGTT
TCTGAAACATGGCAAAGGTAGCGTTGCCAATGATGTTACAGATGAGATGGTCAGACTAAACTGGCTGACG
GAATTTATGCCTCTTCCGACCATCAAGCATTTTATCCGTACTCCTGATGATGCATGGTTACTCACCACTG
CGATCCCCGGAAAAACAGCATTCCAGGTATTAGAAGAATATCCTGATTCAGGTGAAAATATTGTTGATGC
GCTGGCAGTGTTCCTGCGCCGGTTGCATTCGATTCCTGTTTGTAATTGTCCTTTTAACAGCGATCGCGTA
TTTCGTCTCGCTCAGGCGCAATCACGAATGAATAACGGTTTGGTTGATGCGAGTGATTTTGATGACGAGC
GTAATGGCTGGCCTGTTGAACAAGTCTGGAAAGAAATGCATAAACTTTTGCCATTCTCACCGGATTCAGT
CGTCACTCATGGTGATTTCTCACTTGATAACCTTATTTTTGACGAGGGGAAATTAATAGGTTGTATTGAT
GTTGGACGAGTCGGAATCGCAGACCGATACCAGGATCTTGCCATCCTATGGAACTGCCTCGGTGAGTTTT
CTCCTTCATTACAGAAACGGCTTTTTCAAAAATATGGTATTGATAATCCTGATATGAATAAATTGCAGTT
TCATTTGATGCTCGATGAGTTTTTCTAATCAGAATTGGTTAATTGGTTGTAACACTGGCAGAGCATTACG
CTGACTTGACGGGACGGCGCAAGCTCATGACCAAAATCCCTTAACGTGAGTTACGCGTCGTTCCACTGAG
CGTCAGAGGTATCACTAGTATTACAGAGGTAAGTTATAACAGTCGCCTAACCC
Features (pLannotate 1.2.2; 28 found; start..end, strand, type, name):
     87..675     -  rep_origin     ori: high-copy-number ColE1/pMB1/pBR322/pUC origin of replication
    846..1706    -  CDS            AmpR: β-lactamase; bla; confers resistance to ampicillin, carbenicillin, and related antibiotics
   1707..1778    -  promoter       AmpR promoter: bla
   1857..2456    +  CDS            PuroR: puromycin N-acetyltransferase; pac from Streptomyces alboniger; confers resistance to puromycin
   2461..2541    +  CDS            HBB (fragment): HBB_PONPY - Experimental evidence at transcript level: Swiss-Prot protein existence level 2. Involved in oxygen transport from the lung to the various peripheral tissues. From Pongo pygmaeus (Bornean orangutan).
   2612..2667    +  polyA_signal   β-globin poly(A) signal: rabbit β-globin polyadenylation signal (Gil and Proudfoot, 1987)
   3646..3666    +  protein_bind   attB4: mutant version of attB; core recombination site for the Gateway® BP reaction BP Clonase™
   3734..3945    +  promoter       EF-1α core promoter: core promoter for human elongation factor EF-1α
   3946..4884    +  intron         EF-1α intron A: intron upstream of the start codon of human EF-1α
   4911..4931    +  protein_bind   attB1: mutant version of attB; core recombination site for the Gateway® BP reaction BP Clonase™
   4951..5646    +  CDS            mKate2: mKate2 is a basic (constitutively fluorescent) red fluorescent protein published in 2009, derived from Entacmaea quadricolor. It is reported to be a rapidly-maturing monomer with moderate acid sensitivity.
   5666..5690    -  protein_bind   attB2: mutant version of attB; recombination site for the Gateway® BP reaction BP Clonase™
   5834..5908    +  CDS            HBB (fragment): HBB_PONPY - Experimental evidence at transcript level: Swiss-Prot protein existence level 2. Involved in oxygen transport from the lung to the various peripheral tissues. From Pongo pygmaeus (Bornean orangutan).
   5979..6034    +  polyA_signal   β-globin poly(A) signal: rabbit β-globin polyadenylation signal (Gil and Proudfoot, 1987)
   6418..6443    +  misc_feature   SA: splice acceptor site
   7115..7135    +  protein_bind   attB4: mutant version of attB; core recombination site for the Gateway® BP reaction BP Clonase™
   7203..7414    +  promoter       EF-1α core promoter: core promoter for human elongation factor EF-1α
   7415..8353    +  intron         EF-1α intron A: intron upstream of the start codon of human EF-1α
   8380..8400    +  protein_bind   attB1: mutant version of attB; core recombination site for the Gateway® BP reaction BP Clonase™
   8411..9127    +  CDS            EBFP2: EBFP2 is a basic (constitutively fluorescent) blue fluorescent protein published in 2007, derived from Aequorea victoria. It is reported to be a rapidly-maturing monomer with moderate acid sensitivity.
   9135..9159    -  protein_bind   attB2: mutant version of attB; recombination site for the Gateway® BP reaction BP Clonase™
   9163..9243    +  CDS            HBB (fragment): HBB_PONPY - Experimental evidence at transcript level: Swiss-Prot protein existence level 2. Involved in oxygen transport from the lung to the various peripheral tissues. From Pongo pygmaeus (Bornean orangutan).
   9314..9369    +  polyA_signal   β-globin poly(A) signal: rabbit β-globin polyadenylation signal (Gil and Proudfoot, 1987)
   9752..9774    -  protein_bind   lac operator (fragment): The lac repressor binds to the lac operator to inhibit transcription in E. coli. This inhibition can be relieved by adding lactose or isopropyl-β-D-thiogalactopyranoside (IPTG). lac repressor encoded by lacI
   9778..9808    -  promoter       lac promoter: promoter for the E. coli lac operon
   9823..9844    -  protein_bind   CAP binding site: CAP binding activates transcription in the presence of cAMP. E. coli catabolite activator protein
   9857..9896    -  CDS            lacI (fragment): lac repressor; lacI; The lac repressor binds to the lac operator to inhibit transcription in E. coli. This inhibition can be relieved by adding lactose or isopropyl-β-D-thiogalactopyranoside (IPTG).
  10069..10878   +  CDS            KanR: aminoglycoside phosphotransferase; aph(3')-Ia; confers resistance to kanamycin in bacteria or G418 (Geneticin®) in eukaryotes
