[The description below was written by a language model from this plasmid's Addgene catalogue record and pLannotate feature annotations shown in this document.]
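Description:
LSB-hsa-miR-320a is a mammalian expression plasmid built on the Low Sensor Backbone (LSB) and designed as a two-colour fluorescent sensor of microRNA activity. It replicates in E. coli from a high-copy ColE1/pUC-type origin and carries both an ampicillin (β-lactamase) and a kanamycin (aph(3')-Ia) resistance gene, with both antibiotics listed for selection. A puromycin N-acetyltransferase coding sequence followed by a rabbit β-globin poly(A) signal is also present, and the depositor indicates it supports puromycin selection in mammalian cells. No promoter for it is annotated in the feature table.

The payload consists of two parallel transcription units of matching architecture. Each has a human EF-1α core promoter with its intron A, a fluorescent protein coding sequence flanked by Gateway attB1/attB2 scars (with attB4 upstream of the promoter, reflecting multisite Gateway assembly), and a β-globin 3' region with poly(A) signal. One unit expresses the red protein mKate2 and, according to the record, carries a target site for human miR-320a in its 3' UTR. This target is not separately annotated, but there is an unannotated stretch between attB2 and the β-globin sequences where it would be expected to lie. The other unit expresses the blue protein EBFP2 without a target and serves as an internal reference. In transfected cells, miR-320a activity represses mKate2, so the mKate2-to-EBFP2 ratio reports miRNA activity independently of plasmid dose.

The depositor notes that the repeated poly(A) elements make the plasmid inherently unstable. They also note that the physical plasmid differs slightly from the deposited sequence, including short insertions flanking the puromycin coding region that do not impair selection.
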