Addgene plasmid #103432: LSB-hsa-miR-320a
Purpose: Used to sense miRNA activity using fluorescence based tools. hsa-miR-320a target in 3' UTR of of mKate. miRNA activity can be measured by the repression of mKate2 relative to EBFP2 fluorescent proteins . Plasmid is inherently unstable; please see Depositor Comments
Depositing lab: Ron Weiss. Depositing organization: Massachusetts Institute of Technology. Publication: A mixed antagonistic/synergistic miRNA repression model enables accurate predictions of multi-input miRNA sensor activity. Gam JJ, Babb J, Weiss R. Nat Commun. 2018 Jun 22;9(1):2430. doi: 10.1038/s41467-018-04575-0. PubMed 29934631.
Backbone
  Vector backbone: Low Sensor Backbone (LSB)
  Vector type: Mammalian Expression, Synthetic Biology
Growth in bacteria
  Bacterial resistance: Ampicillin and Kanamycin, 100 & 50 μg/mL
  Growth temperature: 30°C
  Growth strain: NEB Stable
  Copy number: High Copy
Gene/Insert
  Gene/Insert name: hsa-miR-320a target
  Species: H. sapiens (human)
  Entrez Gene: MIR320A (a.k.a. MIRN320, MIRN320A, hsa-mir-320a, mir-320a)
  Promoter: EF-1a
  Cloning method: Gibson Cloning
Terms and licenses: Academic/Nonprofit Terms; Industry Terms: Not Available to Industry
Depositor comments: Please note that this plasmid is inherently unstable due to a repeating poly A element. We recommend performing a diagnostic digest on multiple colonies upon receipt. The depositors would like to note the presence of several discrepancies between the depositor sequence and physical plasmid sequence. In particular, the sequences upstream and downstream of the puromycin coding region have 10 bp insertions which do not affect the ability to perform puromycin selection. The sequences for those regions within the physical plasmids are as follows: Upstream of Puro: GAATTCGACCGCCTGTCTCAAGGTGCCACC; Downstream of Puro: GCTTTGAGACTACGCGTGAATTCACTCCTC.
How to cite: LSB-hsa-miR-320a was a gift from Ron Weiss (Addgene plasmid # 103432 ; http://n2t.net/addgene:103432 ; RRID:Addgene_103432)
