>Addgene plasmid #103432 | LSB-hsa-miR-320a | depositor partial sequence | sequence record 195914 | hsa-miR-320a target
TCGCCCTCTCAACCCAGCTTTT
