>Addgene plasmid #103432 | LSB-hsa-miR-320a | addgene partial sequence | sequence record 270633 | mKate2-F 5'-ACCCGCTAAGAACCTCAAGA-3'
TCAAGGAGGCCGACAAAGAGACATACGTCGAGCAGCACGAGGTGGCTGTGGCCAGATACTGCGACCTCCC
TAGCAAACTGGGGCACAAACTTAATTGAGAATTCTACCACCCAGCTTTCTTGTACAAAGTGGTACGTCTC
AAGACCAGAGGTCTCTGCTTGCAGCGTGTCGCCCTCTCAACCCAGCTTTTTCGCCCTCTCAACCCAGCTT
TTTCGCCCTCTCAACCCAGCTTTTTCGCCCTCTCAACCCAGCTTTTCAACCAGAAGAGACCTGTGCTTCA
CTCCTCAGGTGCAGGCTGCCTATCAGAAGGTGGTGGCTGGTGTGGCCAATGCCCTGGCTCACAAATACCA
CTGAGATCTTTTTCCCTCTGCCAAAAATTATGGGGACATCATGAAGCCCCTTGAGCATCTGACTTCTGGC
TAATAAAGGAAATTTATTTTCATTGCAATAGTGTGTTGGAATTTTTTGTGTCTCTCACTCGGAAGGACAT
ATGGGAGGGCAAATCATTTAAAACATCAGAATGAGTATTTGGTTTAGAGTTTGGCAACATATGCCCATAT
GCTGGCTGCCATGAACAAAGGTTGGCTATAAAGAGGTCATCAGTATATGAAACAGCCCCCTGCTGTCCAT
TCCTTATTCCATAGAAAAGCCTTGACTTGA
